Addgene plasmid #222900: L2380-FKBP-GPA(V84R)-20-114
Purpose: Biosensor chain detecting rapamycin and responding with split Nanoluciferase reconstitution. FKBP ectodomain, human Glycophorin A (GPA) (V84R) scaffold, 20 GS linker, split Nanoluciferase fragment 114
Depositing lab: Joshua Leonard. Depositing organization: Northwestern University. Publication: Building Synthetic Biosensors Using Red Blood Cell Proteins. Dolberg TB, Gunnels TF, Ling T, Sarnese KA, Crispino JD, Leonard JN. ACS Synth Biol. 2024 Apr 19;13(4):1273-1289. doi: 10.1021/acssynbio.3c00754. Epub 2024 Mar 27. PubMed 38536408.
Backbone
  Vector backbone: Modified pcDNA3.1(+)
  Backbone manufacturer: Thermo Fisher
  Backbone size w/o insert (bp): 5344
  Vector type: Mammalian Expression
  Selectable markers: Neomycin (select with G418)
Growth in bacteria
  Bacterial resistance: Ampicillin, 100 μg/mL
  Growth temperature: 37°C
  Growth strain: DH5alpha
  Copy number: High Copy
Gene/Insert
  Gene/Insert name: FKBP-GPA(V84R)-20GS-NanoLuc114
  Species: H. sapiens (human), Synthetic
  Insert size (bp): 1079
  Mutation: V84R in GPA
  Promoter: CMV
  Tag / fusion protein: Myc (N terminal on insert)
  Cloning method: Restriction Enzyme; 5′ cloning site NheI (not destroyed); 3′ cloning site NotI (not destroyed)
Terms and licenses: Academic/Nonprofit Terms; Industry Terms: Not Available to Industry
Depositor comments: Please visit https://doi.org/10.1101/2023.12.16.571988 for bioRxiv preprint.
How to cite: L2380-FKBP-GPA(V84R)-20-114 was a gift from Joshua Leonard (Addgene plasmid # 222900 ; http://n2t.net/addgene:222900 ; RRID:Addgene_222900)
