[The description below was written by a language model from this plasmid's Addgene catalogue record and pLannotate feature annotations shown in this document.]
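Description:
L2380-FKBP-GPA(V84R)-20-114 is a mammalian expression plasmid built on a modified pcDNA3.1(+) backbone. It encodes one chain of a synthetic cell-surface biosensor for rapamycin. In E. coli it is propagated at high copy through a ColE1/pUC-type origin with ampicillin selection (AmpR), and an f1 origin is also present. The catalogue lists neomycin/G418 as the mammalian selectable marker. However, the annotated sequence shows an SV40 promoter driving a hygromycin resistance gene (HygR), followed by a ble fragment and the SV40 poly(A) signal. The mammalian marker should therefore be checked against the sequence rather than taken from the catalogue field.

The payload lies between the NheI and NotI sites and is transcribed from the CMV enhancer/promoter, with a T7 promoter just upstream and the bGH polyadenylation signal downstream. The annotated reading frame opens with a short glycophorin-like segment (scored as a GYPB fragment), which probably supplies the signal peptide, though the record does not say so. Human FKBP12 (FKBP1A) follows as the extracellular ligand-binding domain, then a short multiple-cloning-site region and a large portion of human glycophorin A, the red blood cell membrane protein used as the scaffold. According to the catalogue, the glycophorin A carries a V84R substitution and is joined through a 20-residue glycine-serine linker to split Nanoluciferase fragment 114. An N-terminal Myc tag is also listed. Neither the Myc tag, the linker nor the luciferase fragment was picked up by the automated annotation.

The intended readout is reconstitution of Nanoluciferase, giving a luminescent signal in response to rapamycin. This presumably requires a partner chain carrying the complementary luciferase fragment, which the record does not describe. The construct comes from work on building synthetic biosensors from red blood cell proteins.
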