Features (pLannotate 1.2.2; 23 found; start..end, strand, type, name):
      7..231     +  polyA_signal   bGH poly(A) signal: bovine growth hormone polyadenylation signal
    235..256     +  promoter       SV40 promoter (fragment): SV40 enhancer and early promoter
    277..705     +  rep_origin     f1 ori (sequence partly withheld): f1 bacteriophage origin of replication; arrow indicates direction of (+) strand synthesis
    719..1048    +  promoter       SV40 promoter: SV40 enhancer and early promoter
   1097..2122    +  CDS            HygR: aminoglycoside phosphotransferase from E. coli; aph(4)-Ia; confers resistance to hygromycin
   2132..2257    +  CDS            ble (fragment): BLE_KLEPN - Experimental evidence at protein level: Swiss-Prot protein existence level 1. Binding protein with a strong affinity to the bleomycin family of antibiotics. Binds to CL990; an antimitotic-antibiotic compound. From Klebsiella pneumoniae.
   2252..2373    +  polyA_signal   SV40 poly(A) signal: SV40 polyadenylation signal
   2446..2462    -  protein_bind   lac operator: The lac repressor binds to the lac operator to inhibit transcription in E. coli. This inhibition can be relieved by adding lactose or isopropyl-β-D-thiogalactopyranoside (IPTG). lac repressor encoded by lacI
   2470..2500    -  promoter       lac promoter: promoter for the E. coli lac operon
   2515..2536    -  protein_bind   CAP binding site: CAP binding activates transcription in the presence of cAMP. E. coli catabolite activator protein
   2549..2641    -  CDS            lacI (fragment): lac repressor; lacI; The lac repressor binds to the lac operator to inhibit transcription in E. coli. This inhibition can be relieved by adding lactose or isopropyl-β-D-thiogalactopyranoside (IPTG).
   2824..3412    -  rep_origin     ori: high-copy-number ColE1/pMB1/pBR322/pUC origin of replication
   3583..4443    -  CDS            AmpR: β-lactamase; bla; confers resistance to ampicillin, carbenicillin, and related antibiotics
   4444..4548    -  promoter       AmpR promoter: bla
   4607..4659    -  misc_feature   bom (fragment): basis of mobility region from pBR322
   4814..5193    +  enhancer       CMV enhancer: human cytomegalovirus immediate early enhancer
   5194..5397    +  promoter       CMV promoter: human cytomegalovirus (CMV) immediate early promoter
   5393..5426    +  LTR            5' LTR (truncated) (fragment): truncated 5' long terminal repeat (LTR) from HIV-1
   5442..5460    +  promoter       T7 promoter: promoter for bacteriophage T7 RNA polymerase
   5502..5558    +  CDS            GYPB (fragment): GLPB_HUMAN - Also known as GPB. Experimental evidence at protein level: Swiss-Prot protein existence level 1. This protein is a minor sialoglycoprotein in erythrocyte membranes. From Homo sapiens (Human).
   5598..5921    +  CDS            FKBP1A: FKB1A_HUMAN - Also known as FKBP1, FKBP12. Experimental evidence at protein level: Swiss-Prot protein existence level 1. Keeps in an inactive conformation TGFBR1, the TGF-beta type I serine/threonine kinase receptor, preventing TGF-beta receptor activation in absence of ligand. Recruits SMAD7 to ACVR1B which prevents the association of SMAD2 and SMAD3 with the activin receptor complex, thereby blocking the activin signal. May modulate the RYR1 calcium channel activity. PPIases accelerate the folding of proteins. It catalyzes the cis-trans isomerization of proline imidic peptide bonds in oligop
   5983..6035    +  misc_feature   MCS: multiple cloning site
   6057..6446    +  CDS            GYPA (fragment): GLPA_HUMAN - Also known as GPA. Experimental evidence at protein level: Swiss-Prot protein existence level 1. Glycophorin A is the major intrinsic membrane protein of the erythrocyte. The N-terminal glycosylated segment, which lies outside the erythrocyte membrane, has MN blood group receptors. Appears to be important for the function of SLC4A1 and is required for high activity of SLC4A1. May be involved in translocation of SLC4A1 to the plasma membrane. Is a receptor for influenza virus. Is a receptor for Plasmodium falciparum erythrocyte-binding antigen 175 (EBA-175); binding of EBA-175 is d
>Addgene plasmid #222900 | L2380-FKBP-GPA(V84R)-20-114 | addgene full sequence | sequence record 441786 | Addgene NGS Result
CCTCGACTGTGCCTTCTAGTTGCCAGCCATCTGTTGTTTGCCCCTCCCCCGTGCCTTCCTTGACCCTGGA
AGGTGCCACTCCCACTGTCCTTTCCTAATAAAATGAGGAAATTGCATCGCATTGTCTGAGTAGGTGTCAT
TCTATTCTGGGGGGTGGGGTGGGGCAGGACAGCAAGGGGGAGGATTGGGAAGACAATAGCAGGCATGCTG
GGGATGCGGTGGGCTCTATGGCTTCTGAGGCGGAAAGAACCAGCTGGGGCTCTAGGGGGTATCCCC
[124 nt withheld, positions 277-400]
C
[91 nt withheld, positions 402-492]
A
[49 nt withheld, positions 494-542]
CCTTTGACGTTGGAGTCCACGTTCTTT
[37 nt withheld, positions 570-606]
ACCCTATCTCGGTCTATTCTTTTGATTTATAAGGGATTTTGCCGATTTCGGCCTATTGGTTAAAAAATGA
GCTGATTTAACAAAAATTTAACGCGAATTAATTCTGTGGAATGTGTGTCAGTTAGGGTGTGGAAAGTCCC
CAGGCTCCCCAGCAGGCAGAAGTATGCAAAGCATGCATCTCAATTAGTCAGCAACCAGGTGTGGAAAGTC
CCCAGGCTCCCCAGCAGGCAGAAGTATGCAAAGCATGCATCTCAATTAGTCAGCAACCATAGTCCCGCCC
CTAACTCCGCCCATCCCGCCCCTAACTCCGCCCAGTTCCGCCCATTCTCCGCCCCATGGCTGACTAATTT
TTTTTATTTATGCAGAGGCCGAGGCCGCCTCTGCCTCTGAGCTATTCCAGAAGTAGTGAGGAGGCTTTTT
TGGAGGCCTAGGCTTTTGCAAAAAGCTCCCGGGAGCTTGTATATCCATTTTCGGATCTGATCAGCACGTG
ATGAAAAAGCCTGAACTCACCGCGACGTCTGTCGAGAAGTTTCTGATCGAAAAGTTCGACAGCGTCTCCG
ACCTGATGCAGCTCTCGGAGGGCGAAGAATCTCGTGCTTTCAGCTTCGATGTAGGAGGGCGTGGATATGT
CCTGCGGGTAAATAGCTGCGCCGATGGTTTCTACAAAGATCGTTATGTTTATCGGCACTTTGCATCGGCC
GCGCTCCCGATTCCGGAAGTGCTTGACATTGGGGAATTCAGCGAGAGCCTGACCTATTGCATCTCCCGCC
GTGCACAGGGTGTCACGTTGCAAGACCTGCCTGAAACCGAACTGCCCGCTGTTCTGCAGCCGGTCGCGGA
GGCCATGGATGCGATCGCTGCGGCCGATCTTAGCCAGACGAGCGGGTTCGGCCCATTCGGACCGCAAGGA
ATCGGTCAATACACTACATGGCGTGATTTCATATGCGCGATTGCTGATCCCCATGTGTATCACTGGCAAA
CTGTGATGGACGACACCGTCAGTGCGTCCGTCGCGCAGGCTCTCGATGAGCTGATGCTTTGGGCCGAGGA
CTGCCCCGAAGTCCGGCACCTCGTGCACGCGGATTTCGGCTCCAACAATGTCCTGACGGACAATGGCCGC
ATAACAGCGGTCATTGACTGGAGCGAGGCGATGTTCGGGGATTCCCAATACGAGGTCGCCAACATCTTCT
TCTGGAGGCCGTGGTTGGCTTGTATGGAGCAGCAGACGCGCTACTTCGAGCGGAGGCATCCGGAGCTTGC
AGGATCGCCGCGGCTCCGGGCGTATATGCTCCGCATTGGTCTTGACCAACTCTATCAGAGCTTGGTTGAC
GGCAATTTCGATGATGCAGCTTGGGCGCAGGGTCGATGCGACGCAATCGTCCGATCCGGAGCCGGGACTG
TCGGGCGTACACAAATCGCCCGCAGAAGCGCGGCCGTCTGGACCGATGGCTGTGTAGAAGTACTCGCCGA
TAGTGGAAACCGACGCCCCAGCACTCGTCCGAGGGCAAAGGAATAGCACGTGCTACGAGATTTCGATTCC
ACCGCCGCCTTCTATGAAAGGTTGGGCTTCGGAATCGTTTTCCGGGACGCCGGCTGGATGATCCTCCAGC
GCGGGGATCTCATGCTGGAGTTCTTCGCCCACCCCAACTTGTTTATTGCAGCTTATAATGGTTACAAATA
AAGCAATAGCATCACAAATTTCACAAATAAAGCATTTTTTTCACTGCATTCTAGTTGTGGTTTGTCCAAA
CTCATCAATGTATCTTATCATGTCTGTATACCGTCGACCTCTAGCTAGAGCTTGGCGTAATCATGGTCAT
AGCTGTTTCCTGTGTGAAATTGTTATCCGCTCACAATTCCACACAACATACGAGCCGGAAGCATAAAGTG
TAAAGCCTGGGGTGCCTAATGAGTGAGCTAACTCACATTAATTGCGTTGCGCTCACTGCCCGCTTTCCAG
TCGGGAAACCTGTCGTGCCAGCTGCATTAATGAATCGGCCAACGCGCGGGGAGAGGCGGTTTGCGTATTG
GGCGCTCTTCCGCTTCCTCGCTCACTGACTCGCTGCGCTCGGTCGTTCGGCTGCGGCGAGCGGTATCAGC
TCACTCAAAGGCGGTAATACGGTTATCCACAGAATCAGGGGATAACGCAGGAAAGAACATGTGAGCAAAA
GGCCAGCAAAAGGCCAGGAACCGTAAAAAGGCCGCGTTGCTGGCGTTTTTCCATAGGCTCCGCCCCCCTG
ACGAGCATCACAAAAATCGACGCTCAAGTCAGAGGTGGCGAAACCCGACAGGACTATAAAGATACCAGGC
GTTTCCCCCTGGAAGCTCCCTCGTGCGCTCTCCTGTTCCGACCCTGCCGCTTACCGGATACCTGTCCGCC
TTTCTCCCTTCGGGAAGCGTGGCGCTTTCTCATAGCTCACGCTGTAGGTATCTCAGTTCGGTGTAGGTCG
TTCGCTCCAAGCTGGGCTGTGTGCACGAACCCCCCGTTCAGCCCGACCGCTGCGCCTTATCCGGTAACTA
TCGTCTTGAGTCCAACCCGGTAAGACACGACTTATCGCCACTGGCAGCAGCCACTGGTAACAGGATTAGC
AGAGCGAGGTATGTAGGCGGTGCTACAGAGTTCTTGAAGTGGTGGCCTAACTACGGCTACACTAGAAGAA
CAGTATTTGGTATCTGCGCTCTGCTGAAGCCAGTTACCTTCGGAAAAAGAGTTGGTAGCTCTTGATCCGG
CAAACAAACCACCGCTGGTAGCGGTGGTTTTTTTGTTTGCAAGCAGCAGATTACGCGCAGAAAAAAAGGA
TCTCAAGAAGATCCTTTGATCTTTTCTACGGGGTCTGACGCTCAGTGGAACGAAAACTCACGTTAAGGGA
TTTTGGTCATGAGATTATCAAAAAGGATCTTCACCTAGATCCTTTTAAATTAAAAATGAAGTTTTAAATC
AATCTAAAGTATATATGAGTAAACTTGGTCTGACAGTTACCAATGCTTAATCAGTGAGGCACCTATCTCA
GCGATCTGTCTATTTCGTTCATCCATAGTTGCCTGACTCCCCGTCGTGTAGATAACTACGATACGGGAGG
GCTTACCATCTGGCCCCAGTGCTGCAATGATACCGCGAGACCCACGCTCACCGGCTCCAGATTTATCAGC
AATAAACCAGCCAGCCGGAAGGGCCGAGCGCAGAAGTGGTCCTGCAACTTTATCCGCCTCCATCCAGTCT
ATTAATTGTTGCCGGGAAGCTAGAGTAAGTAGTTCGCCAGTTAATAGTTTGCGCAACGTTGTTGCCATTG
CTACAGGCATCGTGGTGTCACGCTCGTCGTTTGGTATGGCTTCATTCAGCTCCGGTTCCCAACGATCAAG
GCGAGTTACATGATCCCCCATGTTGTGCAAAAAAGCGGTTAGCTCCTTCGGTCCTCCGATCGTTGTCAGA
AGTAAGTTGGCCGCAGTGTTATCACTCATGGTTATGGCAGCACTGCATAATTCTCTTACTGTCATGCCAT
CCGTAAGATGCTTTTCTGTGACTGGTGAGTACTCAACCAAGTCATTCTGAGAATAGTGTATGCGGCGACC
GAGTTGCTCTTGCCCGGCGTCAATACGGGATAATACCGCGCCACATAGCAGAACTTTAAAAGTGCTCATC
ATTGGAAAACGTTCTTCGGGGCGAAAACTCTCAAGGATCTTACCGCTGTTGAGATCCAGTTCGATGTAAC
CCACTCGTGCACCCAACTGATCTTCAGCATCTTTTACTTTCACCAGCGTTTCTGGGTGAGCAAAAACAGG
AAGGCAAAATGCCGCAAAAAAGGGAATAAGGGCGACACGGAAATGTTGAATACTCATACTCTTCCTTTTT
CAATATTATTGAAGCATTTATCAGGGTTATTGTCTCATGAGCGGATACATATTTGAATGTATTTAGAAAA
ATAAACAAATAGGGGTTCCGCGCACATTTCCCCGAAAAGTGCCACCTGACGTCGACGGATCGGGAGATCT
CCCGATCCCCTATGGTGCACTCTCAGTACAATCTGCTCTGATGCCGCATAGTTAAGCCAGTATCTGCTCC
CTGCTTGTGTGTTGGAGGTCGCTGAGTAGTGCGCGAGCAAAATTTAAGCTACAACAAGGCAAGGCTTGAC
CGACAATTGCATGAAGAATCTGCTTAGGGTTAGGCGTTTTGCGCTGCTTCGCGATGTACGGGCCAGATAT
ACGCGTTGACATTGATTATTGACTAGTTATTAATAGTAATCAATTACGGGGTCATTAGTTCATAGCCCAT
ATATGGAGTTCCGCGTTACATAACTTACGGTAAATGGCCCGCCTGGCTGACCGCCCAACGACCCCCGCCC
ATTGACGTCAATAATGACGTATGTTCCCATAGTAACGCCAATAGGGACTTTCCATTGACGTCAATGGGTG
GAGTATTTACGGTAAACTGCCCACTTGGCAGTACATCAAGTGTATCATATGCCAAGTACGCCCCCTATTG
ACGTCAATGACGGTAAATGGCCCGCCTGGCATTATGCCCAGTACATGACCTTATGGGACTTTCCTACTTG
GCAGTACATCTACGTATTAGTCATCGCTATTACCATGGTGATGCGGTTTTGGCAGTACATCAATGGGCGT
GGATAGCGGTTTGACTCACGGGGATTTCCAAGTCTCCACCCCATTGACGTCAATGGGAGTTTGTTTTGGC
ACCAAAATCAACGGGACTTTCCAAAATGTCGTAACAACTCCGCCCCATTGACGCAAATGGGCGGTAGGCG
TGTACGGTGGGAGGTCTATATAAGCAGAGCTCTCTGGCTAACTAGAGAACCCACTGCTTACTGGCTTATC
GAAATTAATACGACTCACTATAGGGAGACCCAAGCTGGCTAGCGTTTAAACTTAAGCTTGGTACCATGTA
TGGAAAAATAATCTTTGTATTACTATTGTCAGAAATTGTGAGCATATCAGCAGAGCAGAAACTCATCTCA
GAAGAGGATCTGGGCGCGCCTATGGGAGTGCAGGTGGAAACCATCTCCCCAGGAGACGGGCGCACCTTCC
CCAAGCGCGGCCAGACCTGCGTGGTGCACTACACCGGGATGCTTGAAGATGGAAAGAAATTTGATTCCTC
CCGGGACAGAAACAAGCCCTTTAAGTTTATGCTAGGCAAGCAGGAGGTGATCCGAGGCTGGGAAGAAGGG
GTTGCCCAGATGAGTGTGGGTCAGAGAGCCAAACTGACTATATCTCCAGATTATGCCTATGGTGCCACTG
GGCACCCAGGCATCATCCCACCACATGCCACTCTCGTCTTCGATGTGGAGCTTCTAAAACTGGAAAGTGC
TGGTGGTAGTGCTGGTGGTAGTGCTGGTGGTAGTGCTGGTGGTAGTGCTGGTGGTCCTCGAGCTCAAGCT
TCGAATTCTGCAGTCGACGGTACCGCGGGCCCGGGATCCACCGGATCTAGAACCGGTTTAAGTACCACTG
AGGTGGCAATGCACACTTCAACCTCTTCTTCAGTCACAAAGAGTTACATCTCATCACAGACAAATGATAC
GCACAAACGGGACACATATGCAGCCACTCCTAGAGCTCATGAAGTTTCAGAAATTTCTGTTAGAACTGTT
TACCCTCCAGAAGAGGAAACCGGAGAAAGGGTACAACTTGCCCATCATTTCTCTGAACCAGAGATAACAC
TCATTATTTTTGGGGTGATGGCTGGTCGGATTGGAACGATCCTCTTAATTTCTTACGGTATTCGCCGACT
GATAAAGAAAAGCCCATCTGATGTAAAACCTCTCCCCTCACCTGACACAGACGTGCCTTTAAGTTCTGTT
GAAATAGAAAATCCAGAGACAAGTGATCAATTAATTAAGGGGGGGTCTGGAGGCAGTGGTGGGTCTGGTG
GTGGTTCTGGGGGGAGTGGGGGTTCAGGCGTGACCGGCTACCGGCTGTTCGAGGAGATTCTGTAAGCGGC
CGCTCGAGTCTAGAGGGCCCGTTTAAACCCGCTGATCAG
